Addgene plasmid #202641: pSB-CMV-MCS-Puro GEM-LTB4
Purpose: Expresses the LTB4 sensor GEM-LTB4 in mammalian cells
Depositing lab: Balázs Enyedi. Depositing organization: Semmelweis University. Publication: A genetically encoded sensor for visualizing leukotriene B4 gradients in vivo. Tamas SX, Roux BT, Vamosi B, Dehne FG, Torok A, Fazekas L, Enyedi B. Nat Commun. 2023 Aug 1;14(1):4610. doi: 10.1038/s41467-023-40326-6. PubMed 37528073.
Backbone
  Vector backbone: pSB-CMV-MCS-puro
  Total vector size (bp): 7696
  Vector type: Mammalian Expression
  Selectable markers: Puromycin
Growth in bacteria
  Bacterial resistance: Ampicillin, 100 μg/mL
  Growth temperature: 37°C
  Growth strain: DH5alpha
  Copy number: High Copy
Gene/Insert
  Gene/Insert name: GEM-LTB4
  Insert size (bp): 1899
  Promoter: CMV
  Cloning method: Restriction Enzyme; 5′ cloning site EcoRI (not destroyed); 3′ cloning site EcoRI (not destroyed)
  Sequencing primers: 5′ CGCAAATGGGCGGTAGGCGTG; 3′ TAGAAGGCACAGTCGAGG
Terms and licenses: Academic/Nonprofit Terms; Industry Terms: Not Available to Industry
How to cite: pSB-CMV-MCS-Puro GEM-LTB4 was a gift from Balázs Enyedi (Addgene plasmid # 202641 ; http://n2t.net/addgene:202641 ; RRID:Addgene_202641)
