[The description below was written by a language model from this plasmid's Addgene catalogue record and pLannotate feature annotations shown in this document.]
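Description:
pSB-CMV-MCS-Puro GEM-LTB4 is a mammalian expression plasmid of about 7.7 kb, built on the pSB-CMV-MCS-puro backbone, that expresses GEM-LTB4, a genetically encoded sensor for leukotriene B4. In bacteria it is maintained as a high-copy plasmid through a ColE1/pUC-type origin and selected with ampicillin via the β-lactamase gene. The backbone also retains pBluescript-derived elements: an f1 phage origin, lac promoter/operator and lacZα remnants, and flanking T7 and T3 promoters.

The roughly 1.9 kb sensor insert, cloned into an EcoRI site, is driven by the human CMV immediate-early enhancer and promoter and terminated by the bovine growth hormone polyadenylation signal. Within the insert, the annotation detects an N-terminal Igκ leader peptide, which would direct the protein into the secretory pathway, and an internal EGFP-family green fluorescent protein coding segment that presumably provides the optical readout. The remaining insert sequence flanking the fluorescent protein is unannotated, and the record does not state what LTB4-binding scaffold the sensor is based on.

Downstream, an SV40 early promoter drives puromycin N-acetyltransferase followed by an SV40 poly(A) signal, allowing selection of mammalian cells with puromycin. The "SB" in the backbone name suggests a Sleeping Beauty transposon design, in which co-supplied transposase would integrate the expression and selection cassettes into the genome. However, the feature table marks no transposon inverted repeats, only a short fragment matched to SB100X, so this remains an inference. The stated use is expression of the sensor in mammalian cells to visualize LTB4.
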