Features (pLannotate 1.2.2; 25 found; start..end, strand, type, name):
     38..417     +  enhancer       CMV enhancer: human cytomegalovirus immediate early enhancer
    418..621     +  promoter       CMV promoter: human cytomegalovirus (CMV) immediate early promoter
    617..650     +  LTR            5' LTR (truncated) (fragment): truncated 5' long terminal repeat (LTR) from HIV-1
    666..684     +  promoter       T7 promoter: promoter for bacteriophage T7 RNA polymerase
    755..789     -  misc_feature   MCS (fragment): pBluescript multiple cloning site
    797..859     +  sig_peptide    Igκ leader: leader sequence from mouse immunoglobulin κ light chain
   1526..2260    +  CDS            cEGFP: cEGFP is a basic (constitutively fluorescent) green fluorescent protein published in 2008, derived from Aequorea victoria.
   2772..2996    +  polyA_signal   bGH poly(A) signal: bovine growth hormone polyadenylation signal
   3003..3360    +  promoter       SV40 promoter: SV40 enhancer and early promoter
   3388..3987    +  CDS            PuroR: puromycin N-acetyltransferase; pac from Streptomyces alboniger; confers resistance to puromycin
   4030..4111    -  polyA_signal   SV40 poly(A) signal: SV40 polyadenylation signal
   4134..4202    -  CDS            large T antigen (fragment): large T antigen from SV40 (simian virus 40)
   4227..4296    +  CDS            SB100X (fragment): hyperactive variant of the Sleeping Beauty transposase (Mátés et al., 2009)
   4547..4573    +  misc_feature   MCS (fragment): pBluescript multiple cloning site
   4586..4604    -  promoter       T3 promoter: promoter for bacteriophage T3 RNA polymerase
   4649..4665    -  protein_bind   lac operator: The lac repressor binds to the lac operator to inhibit transcription in E. coli. This inhibition can be relieved by adding lactose or isopropyl-β-D-thiogalactopyranoside (IPTG). lac repressor encoded by lacI
   4673..4703    -  promoter       lac promoter: promoter for the E. coli lac operon
   4718..4739    -  protein_bind   CAP binding site: CAP binding activates transcription in the presence of cAMP. E. coli catabolite activator protein
   4752..4844    -  CDS            lacI (fragment): lac repressor; lacI; The lac repressor binds to the lac operator to inhibit transcription in E. coli. This inhibition can be relieved by adding lactose or isopropyl-β-D-thiogalactopyranoside (IPTG).
   5027..5615    -  rep_origin     ori: high-copy-number ColE1/pMB1/pBR322/pUC origin of replication
   5786..6646    -  CDS            AmpR: β-lactamase; bla; confers resistance to ampicillin, carbenicillin, and related antibiotics
   6647..6751    -  promoter       AmpR promoter: bla
   6778..7233    +  rep_origin     f1 ori (sequence partly withheld): f1 bacteriophage origin of replication; arrow indicates direction of (+) strand synthesis
   7237..7392    -  CDS            lacZα (fragment): LacZα fragment of β-galactosidase; lacZ fragment
   7400..7418    +  promoter       T7 promoter: promoter for bacteriophage T7 RNA polymerase
>Addgene plasmid #202641 | pSB-CMV-MCS-Puro GEM-LTB4 | addgene full sequence | sequence record 403498 | Addgene NGS Result
ATTCCAGAAAATGATGTCATGGCTTTAGAAGCTTGTTGACATTGATTATTGACTAGTTATTAATAGTAAT
CAATTACGGGGTCATTAGTTCATAGCCCATATATGGAGTTCCGCGTTACATAACTTACGGTAAATGGCCC
GCCTGGCTGACCGCCCAACGACCCCCGCCCATTGACGTCAATAATGACGTATGTTCCCATAGTAACGCCA
ATAGGGACTTTCCATTGACGTCAATGGGTGGAGTATTTACGGTAAACTGCCCACTTGGCAGTACATCAAG
TGTATCATATGCCAAGTACGCCCCCTATTGACGTCAATGACGGTAAATGGCCCGCCTGGCATTATGCCCA
GTACATGACCTTATGGGACTTTCCTACTTGGCAGTACATCTACGTATTAGTCATCGCTATTACCATGGTG
ATGCGGTTTTGGCAGTACATCAATGGGCGTGGATAGCGGTTTGACTCACGGGGATTTCCAAGTCTCCACC
CCATTGACGTCAATGGGAGTTTGTTTTGGCACCAAAATCAACGGGACTTTCCAAAATGTCGTAACAACTC
CGCCCCATTGACGCAAATGGGCGGTAGGCGTGTACGGTGGGAGGTCTATATAAGCAGAGCTCTCTGGCTA
ACTAGAGAACCCACTGCTTACTGGCTTATCGAAATTAATACGACTCACTATAGGGAGACCCAAGCTGGCT
AGCGTTTAAACTTAAGCTTGGTACCGAGCTCGGATCCACTAGTCCAGTGTGGTGGAATTCCTGCAGCCCG
GGGGATCCACTAGTTCTAGCGCCACCATGGAGACAGACACACTCCTGCTATGGGTACTGCTGCTCTGGGT
TCCAGGTTCCACTGGTGACACCAGCCTGTATAAGAAGGTGGGAACCACCGGTAACACTACATCTTCTGCC
GCACCCCCCTCACTAGGTGTAGAGTTCATCTCTCTGCTGGCTATCATCCTGCTGTCAGTGGCGCTGGCTG
TGGGGCTTCCCGGCAACAGCTTTGTGGTGTGGAGTATCCTGAAAAGGATGCAGAAGCGCTCTGTCACTGC
CCTGATGGTGCTGAACCTGGCCCTGGCCGACCTGGCCGTATTGCTCACTGCTCCCTTTTTCCTTCACTTC
CTGGCCCAAGGCACCTGGAGTTTTGGACTGGCTGGTTGCCGCCTGTGTCACTATGTCTGCGGAGTCAGCA
TGTACGCCAGCGTCCTGCTTATCACGGCCATGAGTCTAGACCGCTCACTGGCGGTGGCCCGCCCCTTTGT
GTCCCAGAAGCTACGCACCAAGGCGATGGCCCGGCGGGTGCTGGCAGGCATCTGGGTGTTGTCCTTTCTG
CTGGCCACACCCGTCCTCGCGTACCGCACAGTAGTGCCCTGGAAAACGAACATGAGCCTGTGCTTCCCGC
GGTACCCCAGCGAAGGGCACCGGGCCTTCCATCTAATCTTCGAGGCTGTCACGGGCTTCCTGCTGCCCTT
CCTGGCTGTGGTGGCCAGCTACTCGGACATAGGGCGTCGGCTGCAGGCCCGGCGCAGCAGCCTGATTAAC
GTCTATATCAAGGCCGACAAGCAGAAGAACGGCATCAAGGCGAACTTCCACATCCGCCACAACATCGAGG
ACGGCGGCGTGCAGCTCGCCTACCACTACCAGCAGAACACCCCCATCGGCGACGGCCCCGTGCTGCTGCC
CGACAACCACTACCTGAGCGTGCAGTCCAAACTTTCGAAAGACCCCAACGAGAAGCGCGATCACATGGTC
CTGCTGGAGTTCGTGACCGCCGCCGGGATCACTCTCGGCATGGACGAGCTGTACAAGGGCGGTACCGGAG
GGAGCATGGTGAGCAAGGGCGAGGAGCTGTTCACCGGGGTGGTGCCCATCCTGGTCGAGCTGGACGGCGA
CGTAAACGGCCACAAGTTCAGCGTGTCCGGCGAGGGTGAGGGCGATGCCACCTACGGCAAGCTGACCCTG
AAGTTCATCTGCACCACCGGCAAGCTGCCCGTGCCCTGGCCCACCCTCGTGACCACCCTGACCTACGGCG
TGCAGTGCTTCAGCCGCTACCCCGACCACATGAAGCAGCACGACTTCTTCAAGTCCGCCATGCCCGAAGG
CTACATCCAGGAGCGCACCATCTTCTTCAAGGACGACGGCAACTACAAGACCCGCGCCGAGGTGAAGTTC
GAGGGCGACACCCTGGTGAACCGCATCGAGCTTAAGGGCATCGACTTCAAGGAGGACGGCAACATCCTGG
GGCACAAGCTGGAGTACAACAACCACGATCAGTTCCGCCGCAGTCGACGCACCGGCCGCCTGGTGGTGCT
CATCATCCTGACCTTCGCCGCCTTCTGGCTGCCCTACCACGTGGTGAACCTGGCTGAGGCGGGCCGCGCG
CTGGCCGGCCAGGCCGCCGGGTTAGGGCTCGTGGGGAAGCGGCTGAGCCTGGCCCGCAACGTGCTCATCG
CACTCGCCTTCCTGAGCAGCAGCGTGAACCCCGTGCTGTACGCGTGCGCCGGCGGCGGCCTGCTGCGCTC
GGCGGGCGTGGGCTTCGTCGCCAAGCTGCTGGAGGGCACGGGCTCCGAGGCGTCCAGCACGCGCCGCGGG
GGCAGCCTGGGCCAGACCGCTAGGAGCGGCCCCGCCGCTCTGGAGCCCGGCCCTTCCGAGAGCCTCACTG
CCTCCAGCCCTCTCAAGTTAAACGAGCTCAACTAAGAATTCTGCAGATATCCAGCACAGTGGCGGCCGCT
CGAGTCTAGAGGGCCCGTTTAAACCCGCTGATCAGCCTCGACTGTGCCTTCTAGTTGCCAGCCATCTGTT
GTTTGCCCCTCCCCCGTGCCTTCCTTGACCCTGGAAGGTGCCACTCCCACTGTCCTTTCCTAATAAAATG
AGGAAATTGCATCGCATTGTCTGAGTAGGTGTCATTCTATTCTGGGGGGTGGGGTGGGGCAGGACAGCAA
GGGGGAGGATTGGGAAGACAATAGCAGGCATGCTGGGGATGCGGTGGGCTCTATGGACCGGACTGAGGCG
GAAAGAACCAGCTGTGGAATGTGTGTCAGTTAGGGTGTGGAAAGTCCCCAGGCTCCCCAGCAGGCAGAAG
TATGCAAAGCATGCATCTCAATTAGTCAGCAACCAGGTGTGGAAAGTCCCCAGGCTCCCCAGCAGGCAGA
AGTATGCAAAGCATGCATCTCAATTAGTCAGCAACCATAGTCCCGCCCCTAACTCCGCCCATCCCGCCCC
TAACTCCGCCCAGTTCCGCCCATTCTCCGCCCCATGGCTGACTAATTTTTTTTATTTATGCAGAGGCCGA
GGCCGCCTCGGCCTCTGAGCTATTCCAGAAGTAGTGAGGAGGCTTTTTTGGAGGCCTAGGCTTTTGCAAA
AAGCTAGATTTTCTGACCCTAGCCACCATGACCGAGTACAAGCCCACGGTGCGCCTCGCCACCCGCGACG
ACGTCCCCCGGGCCGTACGCACCCTCGCCGCCGCGTTCGCCGACTACCCCGCCACGCGCCACACCGTCGA
CCCGGACCGCCACATCGAGCGGGTCACCGAGCTGCAAGAACTCTTCCTCACGCGCGTCGGGCTCGACATC
GGCAAGGTGTGGGTCGCGGACGACGGCGCCGCGGTGGCGGTCTGGACCACGCCGGAGAGCGTCGAAGCGG
GGGCGGTGTTCGCCGAGATCGGCCCGCGCATGGCCGAGTTGAGCGGTTCCCGGCTGGCCGCGCAGCAACA
GATGGAAGGCCTCCTGGCGCCGCACCGGCCCAAGGAGCCCGCGTGGTTCCTGGCCACCGTCGGCGTGTCG
CCCGACCACCAGGGCAAGGGTCTGGGCAGCGCCGTCGTGCTCCCCGGAGTGGAGGCGGCCGAGCGCGCCG
GGGTGCCCGCCTTCCTGGAGACCTCCGCGCCCCGCAACCTCCCCTTCTACGAGCGGCTCGGCTTCACCGT
CACCGCCGACGTCGAGGTGCCCGAAGGACCGCGCACCTGGTGCATGACCCGCAAGCCCGGTGCCTGAGGA
TCTCGAGCTCGATGAGTTTGGACAAACCACAACTAGAATGCAGTGAAAAAAATGCTTTATTTGTGAAATT
TGTGATGCTATTGCTTTATTTGTAACCATTATAAGCTGCAATAAACAAGTTAACAACAACAATTGCATTC
ATTTTATGTTTCAGGTTCAGGGGGAGGTGTGGGAGGTTTTTTAAAGCAAGTAAAACCTCTACAAATGTGG
TACTTAAGAGGGATCGATAAGGATCTAGCTTGTGGAAGGCTACTCGAAATGTTTGACCCAAGTTAAACAA
TTTAAAGGCAATGCTACCAAATACTAATTGAGTGTATGTAAACTTCTGACCCACTGGGAATGTGATGAAA
GAAATAAAAGCTGAAATGAATCATTCTCTCTACTATTATTCTGATATTTCACATTCTTAAAATAAAGTGG
TGATCCTAACTGACCTAAGACAGGGAATTTTTACTAGGATTAAATGTCAGGAATTGTGAAAAAGTGAGTT
TAAATGTATTTGGCTAAGGTGTATGTAAACTTCCGACTTCAACTGTATAGGGATCCTCTAGCTAGAGTCG
ACCTCGAGGGGGGGCCCGGTACCCAGCTTTTGTTCCCTTTAGTGAGGGTTAATTGCGCGCTTGGCGTAAT
CATGGTCATAGCTGTTTCCTGTGTGAAATTGTTATCCGCTCACAATTCCACACAACATACGAGCCGGAAG
CATAAAGTGTAAAGCCTGGGGTGCCTAATGAGTGAGCTAACTCACATTAATTGCGTTGCGCTCACTGCCC
GCTTTCCAGTCGGGAAACCTGTCGTGCCAGCTGCATTAATGAATCGGCCAACGCGCGGGGAGAGGCGGTT
TGCGTATTGGGCGCTCTTCCGCTTCCTCGCTCACTGACTCGCTGCGCTCGGTCGTTCGGCTGCGGCGAGC
GGTATCAGCTCACTCAAAGGCGGTAATACGGTTATCCACAGAATCAGGGGATAACGCAGGAAAGAACATG
TGAGCAAAAGGCCAGCAAAAGGCCAGGAACCGTAAAAAGGCCGCGTTGCTGGCGTTTTTCCATAGGCTCC
GCCCCCCTGACGAGCATCACAAAAATCGACGCTCAAGTCAGAGGTGGCGAAACCCGACAGGACTATAAAG
ATACCAGGCGTTTCCCCCTGGAAGCTCCCTCGTGCGCTCTCCTGTTCCGACCCTGCCGCTTACCGGATAC
CTGTCCGCCTTTCTCCCTTCGGGAACCGTGGCGCTTTCTCATAGCTCACGCTGTAGGTATCTCAGTTCGG
TGTAGGTCGTTCGCTCCAAGCTGGGCTGTGTGCACGAACCCCCCGTTCAGCCCGACCGCTGCGCCTTATC
CGGTAACTATCGTCTTGAGTCCAACCCGGTAAGACACGACTTATCGCCACTGGCAGCAGCCACTGGTAAC
AGGATTAGCAGAGCGAGGTATGTAGGCGGTGCTACAGAGTTCTTGAAGTGGTGGCCTAACTACGGCTACA
CTAGAAGAACAGTATTTGGTATCTGCGCTCTGCTGAAGCCAGTTACCTTCGGAAAAAGAGTTGGTAGCTC
TTGATCCGGCAAACAAACCACCGCTGGTAGCGGTGGTTTTTTTGTTTGCAAGCAGCAGATTACGCGCAGA
AAAAAAGGATCTCAAGAAGATCCTTTGATCTTTTCTACGGGGTCTGACGCTCAGTGGAACGAAAACTCAC
GTTAAGGGATTTTGGTCATGAGATTATCAAAAAGGATCTTCACCTAGATCCTTTTAAATTAAAAATGAAG
TTTTAAATCAATCTAAAGTATATATGAGTAAACTTGGTCTGACAGTTACCAATGCTTAATCAGTGAGGCA
CCTATCTCAGCGATCTGTCTATTTCGTTCATCCATAGTTGCCTGACTCCCCGTCGTGTAGATAACTACGA
TACGGGAGGGCTTACCATCTGGCCCCAGTGCTGCAATGATACCGCGAGACCCACGCTCACCGGCTCCAGA
TTTATCAGCAATAAACCAGCCAGCCGGAAGGGCCGAGCGCAGAAGTGGTCCTGCAACTTTATCCGCCTCC
ATCCAGTCTATTAATTGTTGCCGGGAAGCTAGAGTAAGTAGTTCGCCAGTTAATAGTTTGCGCAACGTTG
TTGCCATTGCTACAGGCATCGTGGTGTCACGCTCGTCGTTTGGTATGGCTTCATTCAGCTCCGGTTCCCA
ACGATCAAGGCGAGTTACATGATCCCCCATGTTGTGCAAAAAAGCGGTTAGCTCCTTCGGTCCTCCGATC
GTTGTCAGAAGTAACTTGGCCGCAGTGTTATCACTCATGGTTATGGCAGCACTGCATAATTCTCTTACTG
TCATGCCATCCGTAAGATGCTTTTCTGTGACTGGTGAGTACTCAACCAAGTCATTCTGAGAATAGTGTAT
GCGGCGACCGAGTTGCTCTTGCCCGGCGTCAATACGGGATAATACCGCGCCACATAGCAGAACTTTAAAA
GTGCTCATCATTGGAAAACGTTCTTCGGGGCGAAAACTCTCAAGGATCTTACCGCTGTTGAGATCCAGTT
CGATGTAACCCACTCGTGCACCCAACTGATCTTCAGCATCTTTTACTTTCACCAGCGTTTCTGGGTGAGC
AAAAACAGGAAGGCAAAATGCCGCAAAAAAGGGAATAAGGGCGACACGGAAATGTTGAATACTCATACTC
TTCCTTTTTCAATATTATTGAAGCATTTATCAGGGTTATTGTCTCATGAGCGGATACATATTTGAATGTA
TTTAGAAAAATAAACAAATAGGGGTTCCGCGCACATTTCCCCGAAAAGTGCCACCTG
[34 nt withheld, positions 6778-6811]
A
[89 nt withheld, positions 6813-6901]
C
[91 nt withheld, positions 6903-6993]
A
[49 nt withheld, positions 6995-7043]
CCTTTGACGTTGGAGTCCACGTTCTTT
[37 nt withheld, positions 7071-7107]
ACCCTATCTCGGTCTATTCTTTTGATTTATAAGGGATTTTGCCGATTTCGGCCTATTGGTTAAAAAATGA
GCTGATTTAACAAAAATTTAACGCGAATTTTAACAAAATATTAACGCTTACAATTTCCATTCGCCATTCA
GGCTGCGCAACTGTTGGGAAGGGCGATCGGTGCGGGCCTCTTCGCTATTACGCCAGCTGGCGAAAGGGGG
ATGTGCTGCAAGGCGATTAAGTTGGGTAACGCCAGGGTTTTCCCAGTCACGACGTTGTAAAACGACGGCC
AGTGAGCGCGCGTAATACGACTCACTATAGGGCGAATTGGAGCTCGGATCCCTATACAGTTGAAGTCGGA
AGTTTACATACACTTAAGTTGGAGTCATTAAAACTCGTTTTTCAACTACTCCACAAATTTCTTGTTAACA
AACAATAGTTTTGGCAAGTCAGTTAGGACATCTACTTTGTGCATGACACAAGTCATTTTTCCAACAATTG
TTTACAGACAGATTATTTCACTTATAATTCACTGTATCACAATTCCAGTGGGTCAGAAGTTTACATACAC
TAAGTTGACTGTGCCTTTAAACAGCTTGGAAA
